>Addgene plasmid #61690 | pET15b-Fab1 (Francisella tularensis) | depositor partial sequence | sequence record 100624 | Fab1
ATGGGTTTTCTGGCGGGTAAGAAAATTCTGATCACCGGTCTGCTGTCCAACAAATCTATTGCCTACGGCA
TCGCTAAAGCCATGCACCGCGAGGGTGCCGAACTGGCGTTCACTTACGTGGGTCAATTCAAAGACCGTGT
TGAAAAACTGTGCGCGGAATTCAATCCGGCTGCAGTCCTGCCGTGCGATGTTATCTCCGACCAGGAAATT
AAAGACCTGTTCGTTGAGCTGGGTAAAGTTTGGGACGGTCTGGACGCGATTGTGCACTCTATCGCGTTTG
CGCCGCGTGATCAGCTGGAGGGCAATTTCATTGACTGTGTGACCCGCGAAGGCTTCTCCATCGCACACGA
TATCTCTGCGTATAGCTTCGCGGCCCTGGCCAAAGAAGGTCGTTCTATGATGAAAAACCGTAACGCATCC
ATGGTAGCACTGACCTACATCGGTGCAGAGAAAGCAATGCCTTCCTACAACACCATGGGTGTTGCTAAAG
CGTCTCTGGAAGCTACCGTACGTTATACGGCTCTGGCACTGGGCGAAGATGGTATTAAAGTTAACGCTGT
ATCCGCTGGCCCAATCAAAACTCTGGCGGCTAGCGGCATCAGCAACTTCAAGAAGATGCTGGACTATAAC
GCGATGGTTTCTCCGCTGAAGAAAAACGTGGACATCATGGAAGTTGGCAACACCGTTGCATTTCTGTGTA
GCGATATGGCTACCGGCATCACTGGTGAAGTGGTGCACGTCGATGCTGGCTACCATTGCGTAAGCATGGG
CAACGTCCTGTAA
