>Addgene plasmid #61690 | pET15b-Fab1 (Francisella tularensis) | addgene partial sequence | sequence record 109225 | T7 5'-TAATACGACTCACTATAGGG-3'
TTTGTTTACTTTAAGAAGGAGATATACCATGGGCAGCAGCCATCATCATCATCATCACAGCAGCGGCCTG
GTGCCGCGCGGCAGCCATATGGGTTTTCTGGCGGGTAAGAAAATTCTGATCACCGGTCTGCTGTCCAACA
AATCTATTGCCTACGGCATCGCTAAAGCCATGCACCGCGAGGGTGCCGAACTGGCGTTCACTTACGTGGG
TCAATTCAAAGACCGTGTTGAAAAACTGTGCGCGGAATTCAATCCGGCTGCAGTCCTGCCGTGCGATGTT
ATCTCCGACCAGGAAATTAAAGACCTGTTCGTTGAGCTGGGTAAAGTTTGGGACGGTCTGGACGCGATTG
TGCACTCTATCGCGTTTGCGCCGCGTGATCAGCTGGAGGGCAATTTCATTGACTGTGTGACCCGCGAAGG
CTTCTCCATCGCACACGATATCTCTGCGTATAGCTTCGCGGCCCTGGCCAAAGAAGGTCGTTCTATGATG
AAAAACCGTAACGCATCCATGGTAGCACTGACCTACATCGGTGCAGAGAAAGCAATGCCTTCCTACAACA
CCATGGGTGTTGCTAAAGCGTCTCTGGAAGCTACCGTACGTTATACGGCTCTGGCACTGGGCGAAGATGG
TATTAAAGTTAACGCTGTATCCGCTGGCCCAATCAAAACTCTGGCGGCTAGCGGCATCAGCAACTTCAAG
AAGATGCTGGACTATAACGCGATGGTTTCTCCGCTGAAGAAAAACGTGGACATCATGGAAGTTGGCAACA
CCGTTGCATTTCTGTGTAGCGATATGGCTACCGGCATCACTGGTGAAGTGGTGCACGTCGATGCTGGCTA
CCATTGCGTAAGCATGGGCAACGTCCTGTAACTCGAGGAT
