>Addgene plasmid #61690 | pET15b-Fab1 (Francisella tularensis) | addgene partial sequence | sequence record 109226 | T7term 5'-GCTAGTTATTGCTCAGCGG-3'
TTGTTAGCAGCCGGATCCTCGAGTTACAGGACGTTGCCCATGCTTACGCAATGGTAGCCAGCATCGACGT
GCACCACTTCACCAGTGATGCCGGTAGCCATATCGCTACACAGAAATGCAACGGTGTTGCCAACTTCCAT
GATGTCCACGTTTTTCTTCAGCGGAGAAACCATCGCGTTATAGTCCAGCATCTTCTTGAAGTTGCTGATG
CCGCTAGCCGCCAGAGTTTTGATTGGGCCAGCGGATACAGCGTTAACTTTAATACCATCTTCGCCCAGTG
CCAGAGCCGTATAACGTACGGTAGCTTCCAGAGACGCTTTAGCAACACCCATGGTGTTGTAGGAAGGCAT
TGCTTTCTCTGCACCGATGTAGGTCAGTGCTACCATGGATGCGTTACGGTTTTTCATCATAGAACGACCT
TCTTTGGCCAGGGCCGCGAAGCTATACGCAGAGATATCGTGTGCGATGGAGAAGCCTTCGCGGGTCACAC
AGTCAATGAAATTGCCCTCCAGCTGATCACGCGGCGCAAACGCGATAGAGTGCACAATCGCGTCCAGACC
GTCCCAAACTTTACCCAGCTCAACGAACAGGTCTTTAATTTCCTGGTCGGAGATAACATCGCACGGCAGG
ACTGCAGCCGGATTGAATTCCGCGCACAGTTTTTCAACACGGTCTTTGAATTGACCCACGTAAGTGAACG
CCAGTTCGGCACCCTCGCGGTGCATGGCTTTAGCGATGCCGTAGGCAATAGATTTGTTGGACAGCAGACC
GGTGATCAGAATTTTCTTACCCGCCAGAAAACCCATATGGCTGCCGCGCGGCACCAGGCCGCTGCTGTGA
TGATGATGATGATGGCTGCTGCCCATGGTATATCT
