[The description below was written by a language model from this plasmid's Addgene catalogue record.]
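Description:
pET15b-Fab1 (Francisella tularensis) is a bacterial expression plasmid built on the Novagen pET15b backbone (5708 bp without insert) for inducible production of FabI, the NADH-dependent enoyl-[acyl-carrier-protein] reductase of Francisella tularensis subsp. tularensis. The plasmid is selected with ampicillin, is listed as low copy, and is propagated in a standard cloning strain (DH5alpha) that lacks T7 RNA polymerase, so the insert stays silent during routine maintenance. No feature table accompanies the record, so details of the origin and other backbone elements are not itemised, and the insert length is not given.

The FabI coding sequence was placed between the NdeI and XhoI sites, both of which remain intact, so the insert can be excised or swapped. Transcription is driven by the T7 promoter, and cloning at NdeI puts the gene in frame with the backbone-encoded N-terminal His tag, which allows purification of the recombinant enzyme by immobilised metal affinity chromatography. Expression requires a host that supplies T7 RNA polymerase; the depositor notes the use of BL21 Gold cells for protein production. In pET systems of this type, induction of the polymerase in the host switches on transcription from the plasmid.

FabI catalyses the enoyl reduction step of bacterial type II fatty acid synthesis and is an established antibacterial target. In line with this, the construct is associated with work on discovering inhibitors of the F. tularensis enzyme, where purified recombinant protein would be needed for biochemical studies.
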