Addgene plasmid #61690: pET15b-Fab1 (Francisella tularensis)
Purpose: Inducible expression of the FabI enzyme (enoyl reductase) from Francisella tularensis
Depositing lab: Michael Johnson. Depositing organization: University of Illinois at Chicago. Publication: Discovery of a novel and potent class of F. tularensis enoyl-reductase (FabI) inhibitors by molecular shape and electrostatic matching. Hevener KE, Mehboob S, Su PC, Truong K, Boci T, Deng J, Ghassemi M, Cook JL, Johnson ME. J Med Chem. 2012 Jan 12;55(1):268-79. doi: 10.1021/jm201168g. Epub 2011 Dec 5. PubMed 22098466.
Backbone
  Vector backbone: pET15b
  Backbone manufacturer: Novagen
  Backbone size w/o insert (bp): 5708
  Vector type: Bacterial Expression
Growth in bacteria
  Bacterial resistance: Ampicillin, 100 μg/mL
  Growth temperature: 37°C
  Growth strain: DH5alpha
  Copy number: Low Copy
Gene/Insert
  Gene/Insert name: enoyl-[acyl-carrier-protein] reductase (NADH)
  Species: Francisella tularensis subsp. tularensis
  Promoter: T7
  Tag / fusion protein: His (N terminal on backbone)
  Cloning method: Restriction Enzyme; 5′ cloning site NdeI (not destroyed); 3′ cloning site XhoI (not destroyed)
  Sequencing primers: 5′ T7; 3′ T7 terminal
Terms and licenses: Academic/Nonprofit Terms; Industry Terms: Not Available to Industry
Depositor comments: BL21 Gold cells for protein expression
How to cite: pET15b-Fab1 (Francisella tularensis) was a gift from Michael Johnson (Addgene plasmid # 61690 ; http://n2t.net/addgene:61690 ; RRID:Addgene_61690)
